Addgene plasmid #222925: pPB-cT3G-cERP2-SOX17
Purpose: PiggyBac transposon plasmid for doxycycline inducible expression of SOX17
Depositing lab: George Church. Depositing organization: Harvard Medical School. Publication: Rapid Human Oogonia-like Cell Specification via Combinatorial Transcription Factor-Directed Differentiation. Pierson Smela M, Kramme CC, Fortuna PRJ, Wolf B, Srikar Kavirayuni V, Adams J, Ma C, Velychko S, Widocki U, Goel S, Chen T, Vincoff S, Dong E, Kohman RE, Kobayashi M, Shioda T, Church GM, Chatterjee P. bioRxiv 2022.07.11.499564 10.1101/2022.07.11.499564.
Backbone
  Vector backbone: pPB-cT3G-cERP2
  Vector type: Mammalian Expression
  Selectable markers: Puromycin
Growth in bacteria
  Bacterial resistance: Ampicillin, 100 μg/mL
  Growth temperature: 37°C
  Growth strain: NEB Stable
  Copy number: High Copy
Gene/Insert
  Gene/Insert name: SOX17
  Species: H. sapiens (human)
  Entrez Gene: SOX17 (a.k.a. VUR3)
  Cloning method: Gateway Cloning
Terms and licenses: Academic/Nonprofit Terms; Industry Terms: Not Available to Industry
Depositor comments: Please visit https://doi.org/10.1101/2022.07.11.499564 for bioRxiv preprint
How to cite: pPB-cT3G-cERP2-SOX17 was a gift from George Church (Addgene plasmid # 222925 ; http://n2t.net/addgene:222925 ; RRID:Addgene_222925)
