[The description below was written by a language model from this plasmid's Addgene catalogue record and pLannotate feature annotations shown in this document.]
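Description:
pPB-cT3G-cERP2-SOX17 is a mammalian expression plasmid built as a PiggyBac transposon for doxycycline-inducible expression of human SOX17. It is propagated in E. coli as a high-copy plasmid through a ColE1/pUC-type origin and an ampicillin resistance gene (β-lactamase). Short fragments of lacZα, lacI, bom and rop, together with a lac promoter and operator, appear to be remnants of the cloning backbone. The PiggyBac terminal repeats implied by the stated purpose are not called out in the automated feature table, so their positions cannot be given from this record.

The payload consists of two divergently oriented units. On the forward strand, a third-generation Tet-responsive promoter (annotated as TRE3G and PTight fragments) drives the SOX17 coding sequence. This sequence was introduced by Gateway cloning and is flanked by attB1 and attB2 sites, with an SV40 polyadenylation signal annotated downstream on the opposite strand. The brief matches to an HA tag, the SNR52 promoter and a gRNA scaffold downstream of attB2 are only small fragments and are probably not functional elements.

On the reverse strand, a CMV enhancer fused to the EF-1α core promoter drives a reverse tetracycline transactivator (rtTA3-like, with VP16-derived activation repeats). This is followed by the puromycin N-acetyltransferase gene and a second SV40 poly(A) signal. The record does not annotate the element linking the transactivator and the puromycin gene.

Because the inducible transgene, its activator and the selection marker sit on one plasmid, co-delivery with PiggyBac transposase should allow stable genomic integration, puromycin selection and doxycycline-switched SOX17 expression. The associated study used transcription factor overexpression to direct human cells toward oogonia-like fates.
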