Features (pLannotate 1.2.2; 27 found; start..end, strand, type, name):
      8..256     +  promoter       TRE3GV promoter (fragment): 3rd-generation Tet-responsive promoter that can be activated by binding of Tet-On® 3G, optimized for retroviral and lentiviral vectors
    263..304     +  promoter       tight TRE promoter (fragment): Tet-responsive promoter PTight, consisting of seven tet operator sequences followed by the minimal CMV promoter
    367..391     +  protein_bind   attB1: mutant version of attB; recombination site for the Gateway® BP reaction BP Clonase™
    409..1650    +  CDS            SOX17 (sequence withheld): SOX17_HUMAN - Experimental evidence at protein level: Swiss-Prot protein existence level 1. Acts as transcription regulator that binds target promoter DNA and bends the DNA. Binds to the sequences 5'-AACAAT-'3 or 5'- AACAAAG-3'. Modulates transcriptional regulation via WNT3A. Inhibits Wnt signaling. Promotes degradation of activated CTNNB1. Plays a key role in the regulation of embryonic development. Required for normal development of the definitive gut endoderm. Required for normal looping of the embryonic heart tube. Plays an important role in embryonic and postnatal vascular development, in
   1670..1694    -  protein_bind   attB2: mutant version of attB; recombination site for the Gateway® BP reaction BP Clonase™
   1696..1724    +  CDS            3xHA (fragment): three tandem HA epitope tags
   1762..1784    +  promoter       SNR52 promoter (fragment): promoter for the S. cerevisiae small nucleolar RNA gene SNR52
   1805..1828    +  misc_RNA       gRNA scaffold (fragment): guide RNA scaffold for the Streptococcus pyogenes CRISPR/Cas9 system
   1889..2023    -  polyA_signal   SV40 poly(A) signal: SV40 polyadenylation signal
   2336..2493    +  CDS            lacZα (fragment): LacZα fragment of β-galactosidase; lacZ fragment
   2499..2598    -  misc_feature   bom (fragment): basis of mobility region from pBR322
   2702..2737    -  CDS            rop (fragment): Rop protein, which maintains plasmids at low copy number; rop
   2833..2937    +  promoter       AmpR promoter: bla
   2938..3798    +  CDS            AmpR: β-lactamase; bla; confers resistance to ampicillin, carbenicillin, and related antibiotics
   3969..4557    +  rep_origin     ori: high-copy-number ColE1/pMB1/pBR322/pUC origin of replication
   4740..4832    +  CDS            lacI (fragment): lac repressor; lacI; The lac repressor binds to the lac operator to inhibit transcription in E. coli. This inhibition can be relieved by adding lactose or isopropyl-β-D-thiogalactopyranoside (IPTG).
   4838..4921    +  CDS            lacI (fragment): lac repressor; lacI; The lac repressor binds to the lac operator to inhibit transcription in E. coli. This inhibition can be relieved by adding lactose or isopropyl-β-D-thiogalactopyranoside (IPTG).
   4934..4955    +  protein_bind   CAP binding site: CAP binding activates transcription in the presence of cAMP. E. coli catabolite activator protein
   4970..5000    +  promoter       lac promoter: promoter for the E. coli lac operon
   5008..5024    +  protein_bind   lac operator: The lac repressor binds to the lac operator to inhibit transcription in E. coli. This inhibition can be relieved by adding lactose or isopropyl-β-D-thiogalactopyranoside (IPTG). lac repressor encoded by lacI
   5312..5393    -  polyA_signal   SV40 poly(A) signal: SV40 polyadenylation signal
   5416..5499    -  CDS            large T antigen (fragment): large T antigen from SV40 (simian virus 40)
   5513..6109    -  CDS            pac: PUAC_STRAD - Protein predicted: Swiss-Prot protein existence level 4. Detoxification of puromycin. From Streptomyces alboniger.
   6182..6292    -  CDS            VP48: 3 tandem repeats of the minimal activation domain of herpes simplex virus VP16 (Cheng et al., 2013)
   6222..6919    -  CDS            rtTA3 (fragment): reverse tetracycline transactivator 3 activates expression from Tet-responsive promoters in the presence of doxycycline
   6972..7183    -  promoter       EF-1α core promoter: core promoter for human elongation factor EF-1α
   7184..7563    -  enhancer       CMV enhancer: human cytomegalovirus immediate early enhancer
>Addgene plasmid #222925 | pPB-cT3G-cERP2-SOX17 | addgene full sequence | sequence record 439859 | Addgene NGS Result
TCACCTCGAGTTTACTCCCTATCAGTGATAGAGAACGTATGAAGAGTTTACTCCCTATCAGTGATAGAGA
ACGTATGCAGACTTTACTCCCTATCAGTGATAGAGAACGTATAAGGAGTTTACTCCCTATCAGTGATAGA
GAACGTATGACCAGTTTACTCCCTATCAGTGATAGAGAACGTATCTACAGTTTACTCCCTATCAGTGATA
GAGAACGTATATCCAGTTTACTCCCTATCAGTGATAGAGAACGTATAAGCTTGCCTATATAAGCAGAGCT
CGTTTAGTGAACCGTCAGATCGCCTGGAGACGCCATCCACGCTGTTTTGACCTCCATAGAAGACACCGGG
ACCGATCCAGCCTACCACAAGTTTGTACAAAAAAGCAGGCTTGGAAGGAGTTCGAACC
[1242 nt withheld, positions 409-1650]
TAGCTCGAGTGCGGCCGCAACCCAGCTTTCTTGTACAAAGTGGTATACCCATACGATGTTCCAGATTACG
CTTAGTAATGAGAAATACTCAGAAGATGTCACTCACCATAGTCCGCAGTGAAAGATAAATGATCTCTTTT
GGTTCATCTATTTTGTTTTAGAGCTAGAAATAGCAAGTAGGCCACTGAGCAAGAACTATGAATGAGATCT
TTAGACATATTGCGGCCGCTTTCTCCGCGATCCAGACATGATAAGATACATTGATGAGTTTGGACAAACC
AAAACTAGAATGCAGTGAAAAAAATGCCTTATTTGTGAAATTTGTGATGCTATTGCCTTATTTGTAACCA
TTATAAGCTGCAATAAACAAGTTATCTATAACAAGAAAATATATATATAATAAGTTATCACGTAAGTAGA
ACATGAAATAACAATATAATTATCGTATGAGTTAAATCTTAAAAGTCACGTAAAAGATAATCATGCGTCA
TTTTGACTCACGCGGTCGTTATAGTTCAAAATCAGTGACACTTACCGCATTGACAAGCACGCCTCACGGG
AGCTCCAAGCGGCGACTGAGATGTCCTAAATGCACAGCGACGGATTCGCGCTATTTAGAAAGAGAGAGCA
ATATTTCAAGAATGCATGCGTCAATTTTACGCAGACTATCTTTCTAGGGTTAAGAATTCACTGGCCGTCG
TTTTACAACGTCGTGACTGGGAAAACCCTGGCGTTACCCAACTTAATCGCCTTGCAGCACATCCCCCTTT
CGCCAGCTGGCGTAATAGCGAAGAGGCCCGCACCGATCGCCCTTCCCAACAGTTGCGCAGCCTGAATGGC
GAATGGCGCCTGATGCGGTATTTTCTCCTTACGCATCTGTGCGGTATTTCACACCGCATATGGTGCACTC
TCAGTACAATCTGCTCTGATGCCGCATAGTTAAGCCAGCCCCGACACCCGCCAACACCCGCTGACGCGCC
CTGACGGGCTTGTCTGCTCCCGGCATCCGCTTACAGACAAGCTGTGACCATGTCTCCGGGAGCTGCATGT
GTCAGAGGTTTTCACCGTCATCACCGAAACACGCGAGTTCGAAAGGGCCTCGTGATACGCCTATTTTTAT
AGGTTAATGTCATGATAATAATGGTTTCTTAGACGTCAGGTGGCACTTTTCGGGGAAATGTGCGCGGAAC
CCCTATTTGTTTATTTTTCTAAATACATTCAAATATGTATCCGCTCATGAGACAATAACCCTGATAAATG
CTTCAATAATATTGAAAAAGGAAGAGTATGAGTATTCAACATTTCCGTGTCGCCCTTATTCCCTTTTTTG
CGGCATTTTGCCTTCCTGTTTTTGCTCACCCAGAAACGCTGGTGAAAGTAAAAGATGCTGAAGATCAGTT
GGGTGCACGAGTGGGTTACATCGAACTGGATCTCAACAGCGGTAAGATCCTTGAGAGTTTTCGCCCCGAA
GAACGTTTTCCAATGATGAGCACTTTTAAAGTTCTGCTATGTGGCGCGGTATTATCCCGTATTGACGCCG
GGCAAGAGCAACTCGGTCGCCGCATACACTATTCTCAGAATGACTTGGTTGAGTACTCACCAGTCACAGA
AAAGCATCTTACGGATGGCATGACAGTAAGAGAATTATGCAGTGCTGCCATAACCATGAGTGATAACACT
GCGGCCAACTTACTTCTGACAACGATCGGAGGACCGAAGGAGCTAACCGCTTTTTTGCACAACATGGGGG
ATCATGTAACTCGCCTTGATCGTTGGGAACCGGAGCTGAATGAAGCCATACCAAACGACGAGCGTGACAC
CACGATGCCTGTAGCAATGGCAACAACGTTGCGCAAACTATTAACTGGCGAACTACTTACTCTAGCTTCC
CGGCAACAATTAATAGACTGGATGGAGGCGGATAAAGTTGCAGGACCACTTCTGCGCTCGGCCCTTCCGG
CTGGCTGGTTTATTGCTGATAAATCTGGAGCCGGTGAGCGTGGTTCACGCGGTATCATTGCAGCACTGGG
GCCAGATGGTAAGCCCTCCCGTATCGTAGTTATCTACACGACGGGGAGTCAGGCAACTATGGATGAACGA
AATAGACAGATCGCTGAGATAGGTGCCTCACTGATTAAGCATTGGTAACTGTCAGACCAAGTTTACTCAT
ATATACTTTAGATTGATTTAAAACTTCATTTTTAATTTAAAAGGATCTAGGTGAAGATCCTTTTTGATAA
TCTCATGACCAAAATCCCTTAACGTGAGTTTTCGTTCCACTGAGCGTCAGACCCCGTAGAAAAGATCAAA
GGATCTTCTTGAGATCCTTTTTTTCTGCGCGTAATCTGCTGCTTGCAAACAAAAAAACCACCGCTACCAG
CGGTGGTTTGTTTGCCGGATCAAGAGCTACCAACTCTTTTTCCGAAGGTAACTGGCTTCAGCAGAGCGCA
GATACCAAATACTGTTCTTCTAGTGTAGCCGTAGTTAGGCCACCACTTCAAGAACTCTGTAGCACCGCCT
ACATACCTCGCTCTGCTAATCCTGTTACCAGTGGCTGCTGCCAGTGGCGATAAGTCGTGTCTTACCGGGT
TGGACTCAAGACGATAGTTACCGGATAAGGCGCAGCGGTCGGGCTGAACGGGGGGTTCGTGCACACAGCC
CAGCTTGGAGCGAACGACCTACACCGAACTGAGATACCTACAGCGTGAGCTATGAGAAAGCGCCACGCTT
CCCGAAGGGAGAAAGGCGGACAGGTATCCGGTAAGCGGCAGGGTCGGAACAGGAGAGCGCACGAGGGAGC
TTCCAGGGGGAAACGCCTGGTATCTTTATAGTCCTGTCGGGTTTCGCCACCTCTGACTTGAGCGTCGATT
TTTGTGATGCTCGTCAGGGGGGCGGAGCCTATGGAAAAACGCCAGCAACGCGGCCTTTTTACGGTTCCTG
GCCTTTTGCTGGCCTTTTGCTCACATGTTCTTTCCTGCGTTATCCCCTGATTCTGTGGATAACCGTATTA
CCGCCTTTGAGTGAGCTGATACCGCTCGCCGCAGCCGAACGACCGAGCGCAGCGAGTCAGTGAGCGAGGA
AGCGGATGAGCGCCCAATACGCAAACCGCCTCTCACCGCGCGTTGGCCGATTCATTAATGCAGCTGGCAC
GACAGGTTTCCCGACTGGAAAGCGGGCAGTGAGCGCAACGCAAACCGCCTCTCCCCGCGCGTTGGCCGAT
TCATTAATGCAGCTGGCACGACAGGTTTCCCGACTGGAAAGCGGGCAGTGAGCGCAACGCAATTAATGTG
AGTTAGCTCACTCATTAGGCACCCCAGGCTTTACACTTTATGCTTCCGGCTCGTATGTTGTGTGGAATTG
TGAGCGGATAACAATTTCACACAGGAAACAGCTATGACCATGATTACGCCAAGGTCGACTTAACCCTAGA
AAGATAATCATATTGTGACGTACGTTAAAGATAATCATGCGTAAAATTGACGCATGTGTTTTATCGGTCT
GTATATCGAGGTTTATTTATTAATTTGAATAGATATTAAGTTTTATTATATTTACACTTACATACTAATA
ATAAATTCAACAAACAATTTATTTATGTTTATTTATTTATTAAAAAAAAACAAAAACTCAAAATTTCTTC
TATAAAGTAACAAAACTTTTAGCAGTGAAAAAAATGCTTTATTTGTGAAATTTGTGATGCTATTGCTTTA
TTTGTAACCATTATAAGCTGCAATAAACAAGTTAACAACAACAATTGCATTCATTTTATGTTTCAGGTTC
AGGGGGAGGTGTGGGAGGTTTTTTAAAGCAAGTAAAACCTCTACAAATGTGGTATGGCTGATTATGATCC
TCTGGAGATTCATGCGCCAGGTTTTCTGGTCATGCACCACGTTCGTGGGCCCTCAGGAACCTCCACGTCA
GCGGTAACTGTGAAGCCCAGTCGCTCGTAAAAAGGAAGATTCCGGGGAGCACTGGTTTCGAGGAACGCCG
GCACGCCAGCCCGTTCCGCGGCCTCAACACCAGGAAGAACGACAGCGCTTCCCAAACCTTTACCTTGGTG
ATCTGGGCTGACACCGACAGTGGCAAGAAACCACGCAGGCTCCTTTGGTCTATGAGGAGCCAGCAAGCCC
TCCATTTGCTGTTGTGCCGCCAACCTACTCCCTGACAGCTCGGCCATCCGCGGACCTATTTCCGCGAACA
CTGCGCCGGCTTCGACGCTTTCCGGAGTAGTCCAGACCGCAACTGCGGCACCATCGTCCGCAACCCAAAC
TTTACCAATGTCCAGACCCACGCGCGTAAGAAACAGCTCTTGCAACTCAGTTACCCTCTCTATGTGTCTG
TCCGGATCTACGGTATGGCGGGTCGCTGGATAATCTGCAAATGCTGCGGCAAGTGTTCGGACAGCCCGTG
GTACATCGTCACGGGTAGCGAGCCTAACAGTGGGCTTATATTCCGTCATGGGGCCGGGGTTCTCCTCCAC
GTCGCCGGCCTGCTTCAGCAGGCTGAAGTTGGTGGCGCCGCTGCCCCCGGGGAGCATGTCAAGGTCAAAA
TCGTCAAGAGCGTCAGCAGGCAGCATATCAAGGTCAAAGTCGTCAAGGGCATCGGCTGGGAGCATGTCTA
AGTCAAAATCGTCAAGGGCGTCGGTCGGCCCGCCGCTTTCGCACTTTAGCTGTTTCTCCAGGCCACATAT
GATTAGTTCCAGGCCGAAAAGGAAGGCAGGTTCGGCTCCCTGCCGGTCGAACAGCTCAATTGCTTGTTTC
AGAAGTGGGGGCATAGAATCGGTGGTAGGTGTCTCTCTTTCCTCTTTTGCTACTTGATGCTCCTGTTCCT
CCAATACGCAGCCCAGTGTAAAGTGGCCCACGGCGGACAGAGCGTACAGTGCGTTCTCCAGGGAGAAGCC
TTGCTGACACAGGAACGCGAGCTGATTTTCCAGGGTTTCGTACTGTTTCTCTGTTGGGCGGGTGCCGAGA
TGCACTTTAGCCCCGTCACGATGTGAGAGGAGAGCACAGCGGTATGACTTGGCGTTGTTCCGCAGAAAGT
CTTGCCATGACTCGCCTTCCAGGGGGCAGGAGTGGGTATGATGCCTGTCCAGCATCTCGATTGGCAGGGC
ATCGAGCAGGGCCCGCTTGTTCTTCACGTGCCAGTACAGGGTAGGCTGCTCAACTCCCAGCTTTTGAGCG
AGTTTCCTTGTCGTCAGGCCTTCGATACCGACTCCATTGAGTAATTCCAGAGCAGAGTTTATGACTTTGC
TCTTGTCCAGTCTAGACATCTTATCGTCATCGTCTTTGTAATCCATGGTGGCGGATCCCGCGTCACGACA
CCTGTGTTCTGGCGGCAAACCCGTTGCGAAAAAGAACGTTCACGGCGACTACTGCACTTATATACGGTTC
TCCCCCACCCTCGGGAAAAAGGCGGAGCCAGTACACGACATCACTTTCCCAGTTTACCCCGCGCCACCTT
CTCTAGGCACCGGTTCAATTGCCGACCCCTCCCCCCAACTTCTCGGGCACTGTGGGCCATGTGCGCTCTG
CCCCATGGTAATAGCCATGACTAATACGTAGATGTACTGCCAAGTAGGAAAGTGCCATAAGGTCATGTAC
TGGGCATAATGCCAGGCGGGCCATTTACCGTCATTGACGTCAATAGGGGGCGTACTTGGCATATGATACA
CTTGATGTACTGCCAAGTGGGCAGTTTACCGTAAATACTCCACCCATTGACGTCAATGGAAAGTGCCTAT
TGGCGTTACTATGGGAACATACGTCATTATTGACGTCAATGGGCGGGGGTCGTTGGGCGGTCAGCCAGGC
GGGCCATTTACCGTAAGTTATGTAACGCGGAACTCCATATATGGGCTATGAACTAATGACCCCGTAATTG
ATTACTATTAATAACTAGTCAATAATCAATGTCATAAGCTCTAATCGCATAATCGAGCTAAGAGCGATTA
ATATGCTTAGCTAGCTTAGCTAAGCTAGATTTCTCTATTCTCCCACAATATATAGCAGCTATTAGCTTAG
CAGTCCGAATACGATCGTCCACGATCCATAAGCGTAACACATTTGAGTAGCGACTGACGGGCACCGGAGC
CACTCGAGTGGAATTA
